LOCUS       Exported 5026 bp ds-DNA circular SYN 06-DEC-2022
DEFINITION  Barcoded piggyBac self-reporting transposon with puromycin marker
            for mammalian calling cards.
ACCESSION   .
VERSION     .
KEYWORDS    PB-SRT-Puro_BC23
SOURCE      synthetic DNA construct
  ORGANISM  synthetic DNA construct
REFERENCE   1 (bases 1 to 5026)
  AUTHORS   Lalli M, Yen A, Thopte U, Dong F, Moudgil A, Chen X, Milbrandt J,
            Dougherty JD, Mitra RD
  TITLE     Measuring transcription factor binding and gene expression using
            barcoded self-reporting transposon calling cards and transcriptomes.
  JOURNAL   NAR Genom Bioinform. 2022 Aug 31;4(3):lqac061. doi:
            10.1093/nargab/lqac061. eCollection 2022 Sep.
  PUBMED    36062164
REFERENCE   2 (bases 1 to 5026)
  AUTHORS   .
  TITLE     Direct Submission
  JOURNAL   Exported Dec 6, 2022 from SnapGene Server 1.1.58
            http://www.snapgene.com
FEATURES             Location/Qualifiers
     source          1..5026
                     /organism="synthetic DNA construct"
                     /mol_type="other DNA"
     primer_bind     278..300
                     /label=M13/pUC Forward
                     /note="In lacZ gene"
     primer_bind     292..309
                     /label=M13 Forward
                     /note="In lacZ gene. Also called M13-F20 or M13 (-21)
                     Forward"
     primer_bind     293..309
                     /label=M13 fwd
                     /note="common sequencing primer, one of multiple similar
                     variants"
     primer_bind     320..339
                     /label=T7
                     /note="T7 promoter, forward primer"
     promoter        320..338
                     /label=T7 promoter
                     /note="promoter for bacteriophage T7 RNA polymerase"
     repeat_region   374..436
                     /label=piggyBac right (3') inverted repeat
                     /note="piggyBac transposon-specific inverted terminal
                     repeat sequence (ITR)"
     promoter        679..1860
                     /label=EF-1-alpha promoter
                     /note="strong constitutive promoter for human elongation
                     factor EF-1-alpha"
     intron          909..1851
                     /label=EF-1-alpha intron A
                     /note="intron upstream of the start codon of human
                     EF-1-alpha"
     primer_bind     1808..1828
                     /label=EF1a-F
                     /note="Human elongation factor-1a promoter, forward primer"
     CDS             1874..2473
                     /codon_start=1
                     /gene="pac from Streptomyces alboniger"
                     /product="puromycin N-acetyltransferase"
                     /label=PuroR
                     /note="confers resistance to puromycin"
                     /translation="MTEYKPTVRLATRDDVPRAVRTLAAAFADYPATRHTVDPDRHIER
                     VTELQELFLTRVGLDIGKVWVADDGAAVAVWTTPESVEAGAVFAEIGPRMAELSGSRLA
                     AQQQMEGLLAPHRPKEPAWFLATVGVSPDHQGKGLGSAVVLPGVEAAERAGVPAFLETS
                     APRNLPFYERLGFTVTADVEVPEGPRTWCMTRKPGA"
     primer_bind     complement(1874..1893)
                     /label=Puro-R
                     /note="Puromycin resistance gene, reverse primer. Also
                     called puro-variant-R"
     primer_bind     2370..2390
                     /label=Puro-F
                     /note="Puromycin resistance gene, forward primer"
     repeat_region   2851..2885
                     /label=piggyBac left (5') inverted repeat
                     /note="piggyBac transposon-specific inverted terminal
                     repeat sequence (ITR)"
     primer_bind     complement(3169..3186)
                     /label=L4440
                     /note="L4440 vector, forward primer"
     rep_origin      complement(3279..3867)
                     /direction=LEFT
                     /label=ori
                     /note="high-copy-number ColE1/pMB1/pBR322/pUC origin of
                     replication"
     primer_bind     complement(3359..3378)
                     /label=pBR322ori-F
                     /note="pBR322 origin, forward primer"
     CDS             complement(4038..4898)
                     /codon_start=1
                     /gene="bla"
                     /product="beta-lactamase"
                     /label=AmpR
                     /note="confers resistance to ampicillin, carbenicillin, and
                     related antibiotics"
                     /translation="MSIQHFRVALIPFFAAFCLPVFAHPETLVKVKDAEDQLGARVGYI
                     ELDLNSGKILESFRPEERFPMMSTFKVLLCGAVLSRIDAGQEQLGRRIHYSQNDLVEYS
                     PVTEKHLTDGMTVRELCSAAITMSDNTAANLLLTTIGGPKELTAFLHNMGDHVTRLDRW
                     EPELNEAIPNDERDTTMPVAMATTLRKLLTGELLTLASRQQLIDWMEADKVAGPLLRSA
                     LPAGWFIADKSGAGERGSRGIIAALGPDGKPSRIVVIYTTGSQATMDERNRQIAEIGAS
                     LIKHW"
     primer_bind     4661..4680
                     /label=Amp-R
                     /note="Ampicillin resistance gene, reverse primer"
     promoter        complement(4899..5003)
                     /gene="bla"
                     /label=AmpR promoter
ORIGIN
        1 ctaaattgta agcgttaata ttttgttaaa attcgcgtta aatttttgtt aaatcagctc
       61 attttttaac caataggccg aaatcggcaa aatcccttat aaatcaaaag aatagaccga
      121 gatagggttg agtggccgct acagggcgct cccattcgcc attcaggctg cgcaactgtt
      181 gggaagggcg tttcggtgcg ggcctcttcg ctattacgcc agctggcgaa agggggatgt
      241 gctgcaaggc gattaagttg ggtaacgcca gggttttccc agtcacgacg ttgtaaaacg
      301 acggccagtg agcgcgacgt aatacgactc actatagggc gaattggcgg aaggccgtca
      361 aggccgcatt taaccctaga aagataatca tattgtgacg tacgttaaag ataatcatgt
      421 gtaaaattga cgcatgtgtt ttatcggtct gtatatcgag gtttatttat taatttgaat
      481 agatattaag ttttattata tttacactta catactaata ataaattcaa caaacaattt
      541 atttatgttt atttatttat taaaaaaaac aaaaactcaa aatttcttct ataaagtaac
      601 aaaactttta tcgaattcct gcagcccagc ttgatcttag gtccctcgac gaattctcta
      661 gagaagagca tgcgtgaggc tccggtgccc gtcagtgggc agagcgcaca tcgcccacag
      721 tccccgagaa gttgggggga ggggtcggca attgaaccgg tgcctagaga aggtggcgcg
      781 gggtaaactg ggaaagtgat gtcgtgtact ggctccgcct ttttcccgag ggtgggggag
      841 aaccgtatat aagtgcagta gtcgccgtga acgttctttt tcgcaacggg tttgccgcca
      901 gaacacaggt aagtgccgtg tgtggttccc gcgggcctgg cctctttacg ggttatggcc
      961 cttgcgtgcc ttgaattact tccacgcccc tggctgcagt acgtgattct tgatcccgag
     1021 cttcgggttg gaagtgggtg ggagagttcg aggccttgcg cttaaggagc cccttcgcct
     1081 cgtgcttgag ttgaggcctg gcttgggcgc tggggccgcc gcgtgcgaat ctggtggcac
     1141 cttcgcgcct gtctcgctgc tttcgataag tctctagcca tttaaaattt ttgatgacct
     1201 gctgcgacgc tttttttctg gcaagatagt cttgtaaatg cgggccaaga tctgcacact
     1261 ggtatttcgg tttttggggc cgcgggcggc gacggggccc gtgcgtccca gcgcacatgt
     1321 tcggcgaggc ggggcctgcg agcgcggcca ccgagaatcg gacgggggta gtctcaagct
     1381 ggccggcctg ctctggtgcc tggcctcgcg ccgccgtgta tcgccccgcc ctgggcggca
     1441 aggctggccc ggtcggcacc agttgcgtga gcggaaagat ggccgcttcc cggccctgct
     1501 gcagggagct caaaatggag gacgcggcgc tcgggagagc gggcgggtga gtcacccaca
     1561 caaaggaaaa gggcctttcc gtcctcagcc gtcgcttcat gtgactccac ggagtaccgg
     1621 gcgccgtcca ggcacctcga ttagttctcg agcttttgga gtacgtcgtc tttaggttgg
     1681 ggggaggggt tttatgcgat ggagtttccc cacactgagt gggtggagac tgaagttagg
     1741 ccagcttggc acttgatgta attctccttg gaatttgccc tttttgagtt tggatcttgg
     1801 ttcattctca agcctcagac agtggttcaa agtttttttc ttccatttca ggtgtcgtga
     1861 aaactacgcc accatgaccg agtacaagcc cacggtgcgc ctcgccaccc gcgacgacgt
     1921 ccccagggcc gtacgcaccc tcgccgccgc gttcgccgac taccccgcca cgcgccacac
     1981 cgtcgatccg gaccgccaca tcgagcgggt caccgagctg caagaactct tcctcacgcg
     2041 cgtcgggctc gacatcggca aggtgtgggt cgcggacgac ggcgccgcgg tggcggtctg
     2101 gaccacgccg gagagcgtcg aagcgggggc ggtgttcgcc gagatcggcc cgcgcatggc
     2161 cgagttgagc ggttcccggc tggccgcgca gcaacagatg gaaggcctcc tggcgccgca
     2221 ccggcccaag gagcccgcgt ggttcctggc caccgtcggc gtctcgcccg accaccaggg
     2281 caagggtctg ggcagcgccg tcgtgctccc cggagtggag gcggccgagc gcgccggggt
     2341 gcccgccttc ctggagacct ccgcgccccg caacctcccc ttctacgagc ggctcggctt
     2401 caccgtcacc gccgacgtcg aggtgcccga aggaccgcgc acctggtgca tgacccgcaa
     2461 gcccggtgcc tgataacaac tcgagtaccg gcttaagtga tagatcggaa gagcggttca
     2521 gcaggaatgc cgagaccggt ttaaactcag tgtccatagc gacgccggcg cgataagcta
     2581 tctataacaa gaaaatatat atataataag ttatcacgta agtagaacat gaaataacaa
     2641 tataattatc gtatgagtta aatcttaaaa gtcacgtaaa agataatcat gcgtcatttt
     2701 gactcacgcg gtcgttatag ttcaaaatca gtgacactta ccgcattgac aagcacgcct
     2761 cacgggagct ccaagcggcg actgagatgt cctaaatgca cagcgacgga ttcgcgctat
     2821 ttagaaagag agagcaatat ttcaagaatg catgcgtcaa ttttacgcag actatctttc
     2881 tagggttaag agctcctgag atgcaggtac atcccactga tgagtcccaa ataggacgaa
     2941 acgcgcttcg gtgcgtctgg gattccactg ctatccacgc ggccgcacgg cattacgtta
     3001 gacgtctagg ccacaccacc ctgaaggcgc ctgctcgcct ctgatctgtt gaagctaagc
     3061 agggtcggtc ctggttagta cttggatggg actccgcctg gtaatagccg gtaccgtagg
     3121 cttgcatggt catagctgtt tccttgcgta ttgggcgctc tccgcttcct cgctcactga
     3181 ctcgctgcgc tcggtcgttc gggtaaagcc tggggtgcct aatgagcaaa aggccagcaa
     3241 aaggccagga accgtaaaaa ggccgcgttg ctggcgtttt tccataggct ccgcccccct
     3301 gacgagcatc acaaaaatcg acgctcaagt cagaggtggc gaaacccgac aggactataa
     3361 agataccagg cgtttccccc tggaagctcc ctcgtgcgct ctcctgttcc gaccctgccg
     3421 cttaccggat acctgtccgc ctttctccct tcgggaagcg tggcgctttc tcatagctca
     3481 cgctgtaggt atctcagttc ggtgtaggtc gttcgctcca agctgggctg tgtgcacgaa
     3541 ccccccgttc agcccgaccg ctgcgcctta tccggtaact atcgtcttga gtccaacccg
     3601 gtaagacacg acttatcgcc actggcagca gccactggta acaggattag cagagcgagg
     3661 tatgtaggcg gtgctacaga gttcttgaag tggtggccta actacggcta cactagaaga
     3721 acagtatttg gtatctgcgc tctgctgaag ccagttacct tcggaaaaag agttggtagc
     3781 tcttgatccg gcaaacaaac caccgctggt agcggtggtt tttttgtttg caagcagcag
     3841 attacgcgca gaaaaaaagg atctcaagaa gatcctttga tcttttctac ggggtctgac
     3901 gctcagtgga acgaaaactc acgttaaggg attttggtca tgagattatc aaaaaggatc
     3961 ttcacctaga tccttttaaa ttaaaaatga agttttaaat caatctaaag tatatatgag
     4021 taaacttggt ctgacagtta ccaatgctta atcagtgagg cacctatctc agcgatctgt
     4081 ctatttcgtt catccatagt tgcctgactc cccgtcgtgt agataactac gatacgggag
     4141 ggcttaccat ctggccccag tgctgcaatg ataccgcgag aaccacgctc accggctcca
     4201 gatttatcag caataaacca gccagccgga agggccgagc gcagaagtgg tcctgcaact
     4261 ttatccgcct ccatccagtc tattaattgt tgccgggaag ctagagtaag tagttcgcca
     4321 gttaatagtt tgcgcaacgt tgttgccatt gctacaggca tcgtggtgtc acgctcgtcg
     4381 tttggtatgg cttcattcag ctccggttcc caacgatcaa ggcgagttac atgatccccc
     4441 atgttgtgca aaaaagcggt tagctccttc ggtcctccga tcgttgtcag aagtaagttg
     4501 gccgcagtgt tatcactcat ggttatggca gcactgcata attctcttac tgtcatgcca
     4561 tccgtaagat gcttttctgt gactggtgag tactcaacca agtcattctg agaatagtgt
     4621 atgcggcgac cgagttgctc ttgcccggcg tcaatacggg ataataccgc gccacatagc
     4681 agaactttaa aagtgctcat cattggaaaa cgttcttcgg ggcgaaaact ctcaaggatc
     4741 ttaccgctgt tgagatccag ttcgatgtaa cccactcgtg cacccaactg atcttcagca
     4801 tcttttactt tcaccagcgt ttctgggtga gcaaaaacag gaaggcaaaa tgccgcaaaa
     4861 aagggaataa gggcgacacg gaaatgttga atactcatac tcttcctttt tcaatattat
     4921 tgaagcattt atcagggtta ttgtctcatg agcggataca tatttgaatg tatttagaaa
     4981 aataaacaaa taggggttcc gcgcacattt ccccgaaaag tgccac
//
