[The description below was written by a language model from this plasmid's Addgene catalogue record and the feature table of its GenBank file.]
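Description:
PB-SRT-Puro_BC23 is a 5,026 bp circular mammalian expression plasmid that carries a barcoded piggyBac self-reporting transposon (SRT) for calling cards experiments. It is built on the PB-SRT-Puro backbone and is propagated in E. coli from a high-copy ColE1/pUC-type origin, with ampicillin selection provided by the bla gene under its own promoter. M13 forward and T7 primer sites, along with a T7 promoter, lie just outside one end of the transposon.

The transposon is bounded by the piggyBac right (3') and left (5') inverted terminal repeats, which piggyBac transposase recognises in order to excise the cassette and insert it into the host genome. The plasmid does not encode the transposase, so it must be supplied separately. Between the repeats, the human EF-1-alpha promoter with its intron A drives the puromycin N-acetyltransferase gene, allowing selection of mammalian cells. No polyadenylation signal is annotated between PuroR and the left repeat. This fits the self-reporting principle, in which transcription reads out through the terminal repeat into flanking genomic DNA so that insertion sites can be recovered from RNA, although the record does not describe this mechanism explicitly.

This member of the series carries a four-nucleotide barcode, listed as the "mutation", which was introduced by Gibson cloning. Its position is not annotated in the feature table. In calling cards, transposase activity directed by a transcription factor deposits transposons near that factor's binding sites. According to the associated publication title, the barcoded SRTs are used to measure transcription factor binding together with gene expression from transcriptomes, and the barcodes presumably distinguish samples or insertion events.
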