Addgene plasmid #193165: PB-SRT-Puro_BC23
Purpose: Barcoded piggyBac self-reporting transposon with puromycin marker for mammalian calling cards
Depositing lab: Rob Mitra. Depositing organization: Washington University in Saint Louis. Publication: Measuring transcription factor binding and gene expression using barcoded self-reporting transposon calling cards and transcriptomes. Lalli M, Yen A, Thopte U, Dong F, Moudgil A, Chen X, Milbrandt J, Dougherty JD, Mitra RD. NAR Genom Bioinform. 2022 Aug 31;4(3):lqac061. doi: 10.1093/nargab/lqac061. eCollection 2022 Sep. PubMed 36062164.
Backbone
  Vector backbone: PB-SRT-Puro
  Vector type: Mammalian Expression
Growth in bacteria
  Bacterial resistance: Ampicillin, 100 μg/mL
  Growth temperature: 37°C
  Growth strain: NEB Stable
  Copy number: High Copy
Gene/Insert
  Gene/Insert name: Barcoded piggyBac Puro SRT
  Species: H. sapiens (human)
  Mutation: Barcode: CTAG
  Cloning method: Gibson Cloning
Terms and licenses: Academic/Nonprofit Terms; Industry Terms: Not Available to Industry
How to cite: PB-SRT-Puro_BC23 was a gift from Rob Mitra (Addgene plasmid # 193165 ; http://n2t.net/addgene:193165 ; RRID:Addgene_193165)
